>Addgene plasmid #18681 | nuclear EKAR (Cerulean-Venus) | depositor full sequence | sequence record 8820 | Author sequence
TTCGAGCTCGCCCGACATTGATTATTGACTAGTTATTAATAGTAATCAATTACGGGGTCATTAGTTCATA
GCCCATATATGGAGTTCCGCGTTACATAACTTACGGTAAATGGCCCGCCTGGCTGACCGCCCAACGACCC
CCGCCCATTGACGTCAATAATGACGTATGTTCCCATAGTAACGCCAATAGGGACTTTCCATTGACGTCAA
TGGGTGGAGTATTTACGGTAAACTGCCCACTTGGCAGTACATCAAGTGTATCATATGCCAAGTACGCCCC
CTATTGACGTCAATGACGGTAAATGGCCCGCCTGGCATTATGCCCAGTACATGACCTTATGGGACTTTCC
TACTTGGCAGTACATCTACGTATTAGTCATCGCTATTACCATGGTGATGCGGTTTTGGCAGTACATCAAT
GGGCGTGGATAGCGGTTTGACTCACGGGGATTTCCAAGTCTCCACCCCATTGACGTCAATGGGAGTTTGT
TTTGGCACCAAAATCAACGGGACTTTCCAAAATGTCGTAACAACTCCGCCCCATTGACGCAAATGGGCGG
TAGGCGTGTACGGTGGGAGGTCTATATAAGCAGAGCTCGTTTAGTGAACCGTCAGATCGCCTGGAGACGC
CATCCACGCTGTTTTGACCTCCATAGAAGACACCGGGACCGATCCAGCCTCCGCGGCCGGGAACGGTGCA
TTGGAACGCGGATTCCCCGTGCCAAGAGTGACGTAAGTACCGCCTATAGAGTCTATAGGCCCACCCCCTT
GGCTTCGTTAGAACGCGGCTACAATTAATACATAACCTTATGTATCATACACATACGATTTAGGTGACAC
TATAGAATAACATCCACTTTGCCTTTCTCTCCACAGGTGTCCACTCCCAGGTCCAACTGCACCTCGGTTC
TATCGATTGAATTCGTACCGGTCGCCACCATGGTGAGCAAGGGCGAGGAGCTGTTCACCGGGGTGGTGCC
CATCCTGGTCGAGCTGGACGGCGACGTAAACGGCCACAAGTTCAGCGTGTCCGGCGAGGGCGAGGGCGAT
GCCACCTACGGCAAGCTGACCCTGAAGTTCATCTGCACCACCGGCAAGCTGCCCGTGCCCTGGCCCACCC
TCGTGACCACCCTGACCTGGGGCGTGCAGTGCTTCGCCCGCTACCCCGACCACATGAAGCAGCACGACTT
CTTCAAGTCCGCCATGCCCGAAGGCTACGTCCAGGAGCGCACCATCTTCTTCAAGGACGACGGCAACTAC
AAGACCCGCGCCGAGGTGAAGTTCGAGGGCGACACCCTGGTGAACCGCATCGAGCTGAAGGGCATCGACT
TCAAGGAGGACGGCAACATCCTGGGGCACAAGCTGGAGTACAACGCCATCAGCGACAACGTCTATATCAC
CGCCGACAAGCAGAAGAACGGCATCAAGGCCAACTTCAAGATCCGCCACAACATCGAGGACGGCAGCGTG
CAGCTCGCCGACCACTACCAGCAGAACACCCCCATCGGCGACGGCCCCGTGCTGCTGCCCGACAACCACT
ACCTGAGCACCCAGTCCAAGCTGAGCAAAGACCCCAACGAGAAGCGCGATCACATGGTCCTGCTGGAGTT
CGTGACCGCCGCCGGGATCACTCTCGGCATGGACGAGCTGTACAAGCGGATCCATATGGCGGACGAGGAG
AAGCTGCCGCCCGGCTGGGAGAAGCGCATGAGCCGCAGCTCAGGCCGAGTGTACTACTTCAACCACATCA
CTAACGCCAGCCAGTGGGAGCGGCCCAGCGGCAACAGCAGCAGTGGTGGCAAAAACGGGCAGGGGGAGCC
TGCCAGGAAGCTTCGAATTCTGCAGTCGACTAGGGAGCAAGGGCTTGTGTCTAGAGGCGGAGGTGGTGGA
GGAGGTGGAGGTGGTGGAGGTGGAGGTGGAGGTGGTGGCGGTGGTGGAGGAGGAGGAGCTAGAGGCGGAG
GTGGTGGAGGAGGTGGAGGTGGTGGAGGTGGAGGTGGAGGTGGTGGCGGTGGTGGAGGAGGAGGAGCTAG
CGGCGGAGGTGGTGGAGGAGGTGGAGGTGGTGGAGGTGGAGGTGGAGGTGGTGGCGGTGGTGGAGGAGGA
GGAATGGCTGACCAACTGACTGAAGAGTGGTCGACGGTACCGCGGACCGGTCCTGACGTACCACGTACAC
CAGTAGGAAAGGCAAAGCTGTCATTCCAATTCCCGCGGGCCCGGGATATCATGGTGAGCAAGGGCGAGGA
GCTGTTCACCGGGGTGGTGCCCATCCTGGTCGAGCTGGACGGCGACGTAAACGGCCACAAGTTCAGCGTG
TCCGGCGAGGGCGAGGGCGATGCCACCTACGGCAAGCTGACCCTGAAGCTGATCTGCACCACCGGCAAGC
TGCCCGTGCCCTGGCCCACCCTCGTGACCACCCTGGGCTACGGCCTGCAGTGCTTCGCCCGCTACCCCGA
CCACATGAAGCAGCACGACTTCTTCAAGTCCGCCATGCCCGAAGGCTACGTCCAGGAGCGCACCATCTTC
TTCAAGGACGACGGCAACTACAAGACCCGCGCCGAGGTGAAGTTCGAGGGCGACACCCTGGTGAACCGCA
TCGAGCTGAAGGGCATCGACTTCAAGGAGGACGGCAACATCCTGGGGCACAAGCTGGAGTACAACTACAA
CAGCCACAACGTCTATATCACCGCCGACAAGCAGAAGAACGGCATCAAGGCCAACTTCAAGATCCGCCAC
AACATCGAGGACGGCGGCGTGCAGCTCGCCGACCACTACCAGCAGAACACCCCCATCGGCGACGGCCCCG
TGCTGCTGCCCGACAACCACTACCTGAGCTACCAGTCCAAGCTGAGCAAAGACCCCAACGAGAAGCGCGA
TCACATGGTCCTGCTGGAGTTCGTGACCGCCGCCGGGATCACTCTCGGCATGGACGAGCTGTACAAGTAA
GCTTGGCCGCCATGGCCCAACTTGTTTATTGCAGCTTATAATGGTTACAAATAAAGCAATAGCATCACAA
ATTTCACAAATAAAGCATTTTTTTCACTGCATTCTAGTTGTGGTTTGTCCAAACTCATCAATGTATCTTA
TCATGTCTGGATCGATCGGGAATTAATTCGGCGCAGCACCATGGCCTGAAATAACCTCTGAAAGAGGAAC
TTGGTTAGGTACCTTCTGAGGCGGAAAGAACCAGCTGTGGAATGTGTGTCAGTTAGGGTGTGGAAAGTCC
CCAGGCTCCCCAGCAGGCAGAAGTATGCAAAGCATGCATCTCAATTAGTCAGCAACCAGGTGTGGAAAGT
CCCCAGGCTCCCCAGCAGGCAGAAGTATGCAAAGCATGCATCTCAATTAGTCAGCAACCATAGTCCCGCC
CCTAACTCCGCCCATCCCGCCCCTAACTCCGCCCAGTTCCGCCCATTCTCCGCCCCATGGCTGACTAATT
TTTTTTATTTATGCAGAGGCCGAGGCCGCCTCGGCCTCTGAGCTATTCCAGAAGTAGTGAGGAGGCTTTT
TTGGAGGCCTAGGCTTTTGCAAAAAGCTGTTAACAGCTTGGCACTGGCCGTCGTTTTACAACGTCGTGAC
TGGGAAAACCCTGGCGTTACCCAACTTAATCGCCTTGCAGCACATCCCCCCTTCGCCAGCTGGCGTAATA
GCGAAGAGGCCCGCACCGATCGCCCTTCCCAACAGTTGCGTAGCCTGAATGGCGAATGGCGCCTGATGCG
GTATTTTCTCCTTACGCATCTGTGCGGTATTTCACACCGCATA
[142 nt withheld, positions 3754-3895]
C
[141 nt withheld, positions 3897-4037]
CCTTTGACGTTGGAGTCCACGTTCTTT
[37 nt withheld, positions 4065-4101]
ACCCTATCTCGGGCTATTCTTTTGATTTATAAGGGATTTTGCCGATTTCGGCCTATTGGTTAAAAAATGA
GCTGATTTAACAAAAATTTAACGCGAATTTTAACAAAATATTAACGTTTACAATTTTATGGTGCACTCTC
AGTACAATCTGCTCTGATGCCGCATAGTTAAGCCAACTCCGCTATCGCTACGTGACTGGGTCATGGCTGC
GCCCCGACACCCGCCAACACCCGCTGACGCGCCCTGACGGGCTTGTCTGCTCCCGGCATCCGCTTACAGA
CAAGCTGTGACCGTCTCCGGGAGCTGCATGTGTCAGAGGTTTTCACCGTCATCACCGAAACGCGCGAGGC
AGTATTCTTGAAGACGAAAGGGCCTCGTGATACGCCTATTTTTATAGGTTAATGTCATGATAATAATGGT
TTCTTAGACGTCAGGTGGCACTTTTCGGGGAAATGTGCGCGGAACCCCTATTTGTTTATTTTTCTAAATA
CATTCAAATATGTATCCGCTCATGAGACAATAACCCTGATAAATGCTTCAATAATATTGAAAAAGGAAGA
GTATGAGTATTCAACATTTCCGTGTCGCCCTTATTCCCTTTTTTGCGGCATTTTGCCTTCCTGTTTTTGC
TCACCCAGAAACGCTGGTGAAAGTAAAAGATGCTGAAGATCAGTTGGGTGCACGAGTGGGTTACATCGAA
CTGGATCTCAACAGCGGTAAGATCCTTGAGAGTTTTCGCCCCGAAGAACGTTTTCCAATGATGAGCACTT
TTAAAGTTCTGCTATGTGGCGCGGTATTATCCCGTGATGACGCCGGGCAAGAGCAACTCGGTCGCCGCAT
ACACTATTCTCAGAATGACTTGGTTGAGTACTCACCAGTCACAGAAAAGCATCTTACGGATGGCATGACA
GTAAGAGAATTATGCAGTGCTGCCATAACCATGAGTGATAACACTGCGGCCAACTTACTTCTGACAACGA
TCGGAGGACCGAAGGAGCTAACCGCTTTTTTGCACAACATGGGGGATCATGTAACTCGCCTTGATCGTTG
GGAACCGGAGCTGAATGAAGCCATACCAAACGACGAGCGTGACACCACGATGCCAGCAGCAATGGCAACA
ACGTTGCGCAAACTATTAACTGGCGAACTACTTACTCTAGCTTCCCGGCAACAATTAATAGACTGGATGG
AGGCGGATAAAGTTGCAGGACCACTTCTGCGCTCGGCCCTTCCGGCTGGCTGGTTTATTGCTGATAAATC
TGGAGCCGGTGAGCGTGGGTCTCGCGGTATCATTGCAGCACTGGGGCCAGATGGTAAGCCCTCCCGTATC
GTAGTTATCTACACGACGGGGAGTCAGGCAACTATGGATGAACGAAATAGACAGATCGCTGAGATAGGTG
CCTCACTGATTAAGCATTGGTAACTGTCAGACCAAGTTTACTCATATATACTTTAGATTGATTTAAAACT
TCATTTTTAATTTAAAAGGATCTAGGTGAAGATCCTTTTTGATAATCTCATGACCAAAATCCCTTAACGT
GAGTTTTCGTTCCACTGAGCGTCAGACCCCGTAGAAAAGATCAAAGGATCTTCTTGAGATCCTTTTTTTC
TGCGCGTAATCTGCTGCTTGCAAACAAAAAAACCACCGCTACCAGCGGTGGTTTGTTTGCCGGATCAAGA
GCTACCAACTCTTTTTCCGAAGGTAACTGGCTTCAGCAGAGCGCAGATACCAAATACTGTCCTTCTAGTG
TAGCCGTAGTTAGGCCACCACTTCAAGAACTCTGTAGCACCGCCTACATACCTCGCTCTGCTAATCCTGT
TACCAGTGGCTGCTGCCAGTGGCGATAAGTCGTGTCTTACCGGGTTGGACTCAAGACGATAGTTACCGGA
TAAGGCGCAGCGGTCGGGCTGAACGGGGGGTTCGTGCACACAGCCCAGCTTGGAGCGAACGACCTACACC
GAACTGAGATACCTACAGCGTGAGCATTGAGAAAGCGCCACGCTTCCCGAAGGGAGAAAGGCGGACAGGT
ATCCGGTAAGCGGCAGGGTCGGAACAGGAGAGCGCACGAGGGAGCTTCCAGGGGGAAACGCCTGGTATCT
TTATAGTCCTGTCGGGTTTCGCCACCTCTGACTTGAGCGTCGATTTTTGTGATGCTCGTCAGGGGGGCGG
AGCCTATGGAAAAACGCCAGCAACGCGGCCTTTTTACGGTTCCTGGCCTTTTGCTGGCCTTTTGCTCACA
TGTTCTTTCCTGCGTTATCCCCTGATTCTGTGGATAACCGTATTACCGCCTTTGAGTGAGCTGATACCGC
TCGCCGCAGCCGAACGACCGAGCGCAGCGAGTCAGTGAGCGAGGAAGCGGAAGAGCGCCCAATACGCAAA
CCGCCTCTCCCCGCGCGTTGGCCGATTCATTAATCCAGCTGGCACGACAGGTTTCCCGACTGGAAAGCGG
GCAGTGAGCGCAACGCAATTAATGTGAGTTACCTCACTCATTAGGCACCCCAGGCTTTACACTTTATGCT
TCCGGCTCGTATGTTGTGTGGAATTGTGAGCGGATAACAATTTCACACAGGAAACAGCTATGACCATGAT
TACGAATTAA
Features (pLannotate 1.2.2; 23 found; start..end, strand, type, name):
     14..393     +  enhancer       CMV enhancer: human cytomegalovirus immediate early enhancer
    394..597     +  promoter       CMV promoter: human cytomegalovirus (CMV) immediate early promoter
    733..776     +  intron         CMV intron (fragment): modified intron A from human cytomegalovirus
    828..846     +  promoter       SP6 promoter: promoter for bacteriophage SP6 RNA polymerase
    850..887     +  CDS            IgH signal sequence (fragment): signal sequence from the mouse immunoglobulin heavy chain variable region
    940..1656    +  CDS            mCerulean: mCerulean is a basic (constitutively fluorescent) cyan fluorescent protein published in 2005, derived from Aequorea victoria. It is reported to be a very rapidly-maturing monomer.
   1666..1827    +  CDS            PIN1 (fragment): PIN1_HUMAN - Experimental evidence at protein level: Swiss-Prot protein existence level 1. Peptidyl-prolyl cis/trans isomerase (PPIase) that binds to and isomerizes specific phosphorylated Ser/Thr-Pro (pSer/Thr-Pro) motifs (PubMed:21497122, PubMed:23623683, PubMed:29686383). By inducing conformational changes in a subset of phosphorylated proteins, acts as a molecular switch in multiple cellular processes (PubMed:21497122, PubMed:22033920, PubMed:23623683). Displays a preference for acidic residues located N-terminally to the proline bond to be isomerized. Regulates mitosis presumably by inter
   1828..1850    +  misc_feature   MCS (fragment): multiple cloning site
   2104..2127    +  CDS            calmodulin (fragment): calcium-binding protein
   2221..2940    +  CDS            mVenus: Venus YFP with monomerizing A206K mutation (Nagai et al., 2002; Kremers et al., 2006) mammalian codon-optimized
   2959..3093    +  polyA_signal   SV40 poly(A) signal: SV40 polyadenylation signal
   3166..3523    +  promoter       SV40 promoter: SV40 enhancer and early promoter
   3542..3696    +  CDS            lacZα (fragment): LacZα fragment of β-galactosidase; lacZ fragment
   3702..3753    -  misc_feature   bom (fragment): basis of mobility region from pBR322
   3772..4152    +  rep_origin     M13 ori (sequence partly withheld): M13 bacteriophage origin of replication; arrow indicates direction of (+) strand synthesis
   4414..4453    -  CDS            rop (fragment): Rop protein, which maintains plasmids at low copy number; rop
   4559..4663    +  promoter       AmpR promoter: bla
   4664..5524    +  CDS            AmpR: β-lactamase; bla; confers resistance to ampicillin, carbenicillin, and related antibiotics
   5695..6283    +  rep_origin     ori: high-copy-number ColE1/pMB1/pBR322/pUC origin of replication
   6466..6558    +  CDS            lacI (fragment): lac repressor; lacI; The lac repressor binds to the lac operator to inhibit transcription in E. coli. This inhibition can be relieved by adding lactose or isopropyl-β-D-thiogalactopyranoside (IPTG).
   6571..6592    +  protein_bind   CAP binding site: CAP binding activates transcription in the presence of cAMP. E. coli catabolite activator protein
   6607..6637    +  promoter       lac promoter: promoter for the E. coli lac operon
   6645..6661    +  protein_bind   lac operator: The lac repressor binds to the lac operator to inhibit transcription in E. coli. This inhibition can be relieved by adding lactose or isopropyl-β-D-thiogalactopyranoside (IPTG). lac repressor encoded by lacI
