[The description below was written by a language model from this plasmid's Addgene catalogue record and pLannotate feature annotations shown in this document.]
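Description:
nuclear EKAR (Cerulean-Venus) is a mammalian expression plasmid built on the pRK5 backbone that encodes a genetically encoded fluorescent reporter of ERK (extracellular signal-regulated kinase) activity. It is propagated in E. coli as a high-copy plasmid through a ColE1/pUC-type origin and selected with ampicillin via the β-lactamase gene. The backbone also carries an M13 phage origin for single-stranded DNA production and remnants of lac regulatory and lacZα sequences. An SV40 enhancer/early promoter region lies downstream of the expression cassette. No mammalian selection marker is annotated.

The sensor is transcribed from the human CMV immediate-early enhancer and promoter, followed by a fragment of a CMV intron and an SP6 promoter, and is terminated by an SV40 polyadenylation signal. The open reading frame places monomeric Cerulean at the N terminus and monomeric Venus at the C terminus, forming a cyan/yellow FRET pair. Between them sit a fragment of human Pin1, which recognises phosphorylated Ser/Thr-Pro motifs, a flexible glycine linker and a Cdc25C-derived segment; the last two are credited in the record as source materials but are not individually annotated. In sensors of this design, phosphorylation of the substrate segment is expected to promote its binding to the phospho-binding domain and alter energy transfer between the fluorophores, giving an optical readout of kinase activity in living cells. The name indicates a nuclear-targeted version, but no nuclear localisation signal is annotated. The short "IgH signal sequence" and "calmodulin" fragments are brief matches and may be annotation artefacts.
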