Addgene plasmid #18681: nuclear EKAR (Cerulean-Venus)
Depositing lab: Karel Svoboda. Publication: A genetically encoded fluorescent sensor of ERK activity. Harvey CD, Ehrhardt AG, Cellurale C, Zhong H, Yasuda R, Davis RJ, Svoboda K.. PNAS 2008 Dec 9;105(49):19264-9 10.1073/pnas.0804598105 PubMed 19033456.
Backbone
  Vector backbone: pRK5
  Backbone size w/o insert (bp): 4500
  Vector type: Mammalian Expression
Growth in bacteria
  Bacterial resistance: Ampicillin, 100 μg/mL
  Growth temperature: 37°C
  Growth strain: DH5alpha
  Copy number: High Copy
Gene/Insert
  Gene/Insert name: ERK Activity Reporter (alt name: EKAR)
  Insert size (bp): 550
  Tag / fusion protein: monomeric Cerulean (N terminal on insert); monomeric Venus (C terminal on insert)
  Cloning method: Restriction Enzyme
  Sequencing primers: 5′ CMV Forward
Resource information
  A portion of this plasmid was derived from a plasmid made by: David Yue (Glycine linker) David Litchfield (Pin1) Deborah Morrison (Cdc25C)
Terms and licenses: Academic/Nonprofit Terms; Industry Terms: Not Available to Industry
How to cite: nuclear EKAR (Cerulean-Venus) was a gift from Karel Svoboda (Addgene plasmid # 18681 ; http://n2t.net/addgene:18681 ; RRID:Addgene_18681)
