>Addgene plasmid #18681 | nuclear EKAR (Cerulean-Venus) | addgene partial sequence | sequence record 24561 | CMV-F 5'-CGCAAATGGGCGGTAGGCGTG-3'
GNGGGNNATTAGCAGAGCTCGTTAGTGAACCGTCAGATCGCCTGGAGACGCCATCCACGCTGTTTTGACC
TCCATAGAAGACACCGGGACCGATCCAGCCTCCGCGGCCGGGAACGGTGCATTGGAACGCGGATTCCCCG
TGCCAAGAGTGACGTAAGTACCGCCTATAGAGTCTATAGGCCCACCCCCTTGGCTTCGTTAGAACGCGGC
TACAATTAATACATAACCTTATGTATCATACACATACGATTTAGGTGACACTATAGAATAACATCCACTT
TGCCTTTCTCTCCACAGGTGTCCACTCCCAGGTCCAACTGCACCTCGGTTCTATCGATTGAATTCGTACC
GGTCGCCACCATGGTGAGCAAGGGCGAGGAGCTGTTCACCGGGGTGGTGCCCATCCTGGTCGAGCTGGAC
GGCGACGTAAACGGCCACAAGTTCAGCGTGTCCGGCGAGGGCGAGGGCGATGCCACCTACGGCAAGCTGA
CCCTGAAGTTCATCTGCACCACCGGCAAGCTGCCCGTGCCCTGGCCCACCCTCGTGACCACCCTGACCTG
GGGCGTGCAGTGCTTCGCCCGCTACCCCGACCACATGAAGCAGCACGACTTCTTCAAGTCCGCCATGCCC
GAAGGCTACGTCCAGGAGCGCACCATCTTCTTCAAGGACGACGGCAATCACCANGCGNNNNNNNNNNNTT
GGNNNNNNNNAACCCTTGNAACNCNTNATCGAGCTGAAGGCTTCACTNTTCAAGGAGGACGGCAACATCC
TGGGGCACANGCTGGAGTACACGCCATCAGCGACAACGTCTATNTCAC
