>Addgene plasmid #18681 | nuclear EKAR (Cerulean-Venus) | addgene partial sequence | sequence record 62417 | SP6 5'-ATTTAGGTGACACTATAG-3'
TTCTCTCCACAGGTGTCCACTCCCAGGTCCAACTGCACCTCGGTTCTATCGATTGAATTCGTACCGGTCG
CCACCATGGTGAGCAAGGGCGAGGAGCTGTTCACCGGGGTGGTGCCCATCCTGGTCGAGCTGGACGGCGA
CGTAAACGGCCACAAGTTCAGCGTGTCCGGCGAGGGCGAGGGCGATGCCACCTACGGCAAGCTGACCCTG
AAGTTCATCTGCACCACCGGCAAGCTGCCCGTGCCCTGGCCCACCCTCGTGACCACCCTGACCTGGGGCG
TGCAGTGCTTCGCCCGCTACCCCGACCACATGAAGCAGCACGACTTCTTCAAGTCCGCCATGCCCGAAGG
CTACGTCCAGGAGCGCACCATCTTCTTCAAGGACGACGGCAACTACAAGACCCGCGCCGAGGTGAAGTTC
GAGGGCGACACCCTGGTGAACCGCATCGAGCTGAAGGGCATCGACTTCAAGGAGGACGGCAACATCCTGG
GGCACAAGCTGGAGTACAACGCCATCAGCGACAACGTCTATATCACCGCCGACAAGCAGAAGAACGGCAT
CAAGGCCAACTTCAAGATCCGCCACAACATCGAGGACGGCAGCGTGCAGCTCGCCGACCACTACCAGCAG
AACACCCCCATCGGCGACGGCCCCGTGCTGCTGCCCGACAACCACTACCTGAGCACCCAGTCCAAGCTGA
GCAAAGACCCCAACGAGAAGCGCGATCACATGGTCCTGCTGGAGTTCGTGACCGCCGCCGGGATCACTCT
CGGCATGGACGAGCTGTACAAGCGGATCCATATGGCGGACGAGGAGAAGCTGCCGCCCGGCTGGGAGAAG
CGCATGAGCCGCAGCTCAGGCCGAGTGTACTACTTCAACCACATCACTAACGCCAGCCAGTGGGAGCGGC
CCAGCGGCAACAGCAGCA
