>Addgene plasmid #18681 | nuclear EKAR (Cerulean-Venus) | addgene partial sequence | sequence record 62420 | EBV-rev 5'-GTGGTTTGTCCAAACTCATC-3'
GTCTGGGATCGGGAATTAATTCGGCGCAGCACCATGGCCTGAAATAACCTCTGAAAGAGGAACTTGGTTA
GGTACCTTCTGAGGCGGAAAGAACCAGCTGTGGAATGTGTGTCAGTTAGGGTGTGGAAAGTCCCCAGGCT
CCCCAGCAGGCAGAAGTATGCAAAGCATGCATCTCAATTAGTCAGCAACCAGGTGTGGAAAGTCCCCAGG
CTCCCCAGCAGGCAGAAGTATGCAAAGCATGCATCTCAATTAGTCAGCAACCATAGTCCCGCCCCTAACT
CCGCCCATCCCGCCCCTAACTCCGCCCAGTTCCGCCCATTCTCCGCCCCATGGCTGACTAATTTTTTTTA
TTTATGCAGAGGCCGAGGCCGCCTCGGCCTCTGAGCTATTCCAGAAGTAGTGAGGAGGCTTTTTTGGAGG
CCTAGGCTTTTGCAAAAAGCTGTTAACAGCTTGGCACTGGCCGTCGTTTTACAACGTCGTGACTGGGAAA
ACCCTGGCGTTACCCAACTTAATCGCCTTGCAGCACATCCCCCTTTCGCCAGCTGGCGTAATAGCGAAGA
GGCCCGCACCGATCGCCCTTCCCAACAGTTGCGCAGCCTGAATGGCGAATGGCGCCTGATGCGGTATTTT
CTCCTTACGCATCTGTGCGGTATTTCACACCGCATA
[142 nt withheld, positions 667-808]
C
[82 nt withheld, positions 810-891]
