>Addgene plasmid #18681 | nuclear EKAR (Cerulean-Venus) | addgene partial sequence | sequence record 62914 | SV40-pA-R
TTATAAGCTGCAATAAACAAGTTGGGCCATGGCGGCCAAGCTTACTTGTACAGCTCGTCCATGCCGAGAG
TGATCCCGGCGGCGGTCACGAACTCCAGCAGGACCATGTGATCGCGCTTCTCGTTGGGGTCTTTGCTCAG
CTTGGACTGGTAGCTCAGGTAGTGGTTGTCGGGCAGCAGCACGGGGCCGTCGCCGATGGGGGTGTTCTGC
TGGTAGTGGTCGGCGAGCTGCACGCCGCCGTCCTCGATGTTGTGGCGGATCTTGAAGTTGGCCTTGATGC
CGTTCTTCTGCTTGTCGGCGGTGATATAGACGTTGTGGCTGTTGTAGTTGTACTCCAGCTTGTGCCCCAG
GATGTTGCCGTCCTCCTTGAAGTCGATGCCCTTCAGCTCGATGCGGTTCACCAGGGTGTCGCCCTCGAAC
TTCACCTCGGCGCGGGTCTTGTAGTTGCCGTCGTCCTTGAAGAAGATGGTGCGCTCCTGGACGTAGCCTT
CGGGCATGGCGGACTTGAAGAAGTCGTGCTGCTTCATGTGGTCGGGGTAGCGGGCGAAGCACTGCAGGCC
GTAGCCCAGGGTGGTCACGAGGGTGGGCCAGGGCACGGGCAGCTTGCCGGTGGTGCAGATCAGCTTCAGG
GTCAGCTTGCCGTAGGTGGCATCGCCCTCGCCCTCGCCGGACACGCTGAACTTGTGGCCGTTTACGTCGC
CGTCCAGCTCGACCAGGATGGGCACCACCCCGGTGAACAGCTCCTCGCCCTTGCTCACCATGATATCCCG
GGCCCGCGGGAATTGGAATGACAGCTTTGCCTTTCCTACTGGTGTACGTGGTACGTCAGGACCGGTCCGC
GGTACCGTCGACCACTCTTCAGTCAGTTGGTCAGCCATT
